Addgene plasmid #40323: JDS98
Purpose: (Empty Backbone)
Depositing lab: Keith Joung. Depositing organization: Massachusetts General Hospital.
Backbone
  Vector backbone: JDS98
  Backbone size (bp): 6447
  Vector type: Mammalian Expression
  Promoter: CMV
  Tag / fusion protein: 3XFLAG (N terminal on backbone); FOK1 ELD (-) heterodimer (C terminal on backbone)
Growth in bacteria
  Bacterial resistance: Ampicillin, 100 μg/mL
  Growth temperature: 37°C
  Growth strain: XL1 Blue
  Copy number: High Copy
Terms and licenses: Academic/Nonprofit Terms; Industry Terms: Not Available to Industry
Depositor comments: Backbone contains SNG/T 0.5 Domain TAL N-terminal: ∆152 (Miller et al. 2011) TAL C-terminus: +63 (Miller et al. 2011) FOKI: ELD (-) heterodimer (Doyon et al. 2011)
How to cite: JDS98 was a gift from Keith Joung (Addgene plasmid # 40323 ; http://n2t.net/addgene:40323 ; RRID:Addgene_40323)
