[The description below was written by a language model from this plasmid's Addgene catalogue record and pLannotate feature annotations shown in this document.]
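Description:
JDS98 is a 6,447 bp mammalian expression plasmid that serves as an empty recipient backbone for building TAL effector nucleases (TALENs). It is propagated in E. coli at high copy from a ColE1/pUC-type origin under ampicillin selection (AmpR with its bla promoter). It also carries an f1 phage origin and remnants of lac regulatory sequence from its cloning-vector ancestry.

The expression cassette is driven by the CMV immediate-early enhancer and promoter, with a T7 promoter just downstream that could support in vitro transcription. The open reading frame begins with an N-terminal 3xFLAG tag. This is followed by TAL effector-derived sequence, which the annotation software matched to fragments of avrXa10 and avrBs3. According to the depositor comments, these represent a Δ152 truncated TAL N-terminus, a final "0.5" half-repeat with the NG repeat-variable diresidue specifying T, and a +63 TAL C-terminal segment. This scaffold is fused at its C-terminus to the FokI nuclease cleavage domain in the ELD (−) obligate-heterodimer form, which is designed to cut only when paired with a complementary FokI variant on a partner TALEN, limiting homodimer activity. A V5 tag sequence is annotated after FokI, though the record does not say whether it is in frame, and a bGH polyadenylation signal ends the unit.

A separate SV40/EM7 promoter cassette encodes blasticidin S deaminase with an SV40 poly(A) signal, which would allow blasticidin selection in mammalian cells. The small bleomycin-resistance fragments next to it appear to be vestigial. In use, a custom array of TAL repeats would be inserted between the N-terminal segment and the half-repeat to produce one TALEN monomer, although the record does not describe the cloning sites.
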