Features (pLannotate 1.2.2; 26 found; start..end, strand, type, name):
     36..80      -  misc_feature   bom (fragment): basis of mobility region from pBR322
    235..614     +  enhancer       CMV enhancer: human cytomegalovirus immediate early enhancer
    615..818     +  promoter       CMV promoter: human cytomegalovirus (CMV) immediate early promoter
    814..847     +  LTR            5' LTR (truncated) (fragment): truncated 5' long terminal repeat (LTR) from HIV-1
    863..881     +  promoter       T7 promoter: promoter for bacteriophage T7 RNA polymerase
    907..972     +  CDS            3xFLAG: three tandem FLAG® epitope tags, followed by an enterokinase cleavage site
   1024..1518    +  CDS            avrXa10 (fragment): AVX10_XANOO - Experimental evidence at protein level: Swiss-Prot protein existence level 1. Avirulence protein. Induces the hypersensitive response (HR)in rice plants carrying the resistance gene Xa10. Activity depends on the presence of the core repeat domains; replacement with repeat domains from other proteins (AvrBs3 of X.euvesicatoria (AC P14727) or AvrXa7 of this organism) does not elicit the HR. Probably acts as a transcription factor in its host plant (rice) to induce plant resistance or disease. From Xanthomonas oryzae pv. oryzae.
   1513..1719    +  CDS            avrBs3 (fragment): AVRB3_XANEU - Experimental evidence at protein level: Swiss-Prot protein existence level 1. Avirulence protein. Acts as a transcription factor in C.annuum plants. In susceptible plants lacking the Bs3 resistance gene induces expression of a number of genes, including genes homologous to a family of auxin-induced genes, alpha-expansin genes, pectate lyase, anthocyanidin glucoside rhamnosyl transferase and at least one transcription factor, UPA20. Their expression leads to plant hypertrophy in mesophyll cells, probably mainly mediated by UPA20 (PubMed:17962565). In resistant plants induces the h
   1708..2295    +  CDS            FokI cleavage domain: nonspecific DNA cleavage domain of the FokI endonuclease (Li et al., 1992) must dimerize to be catalytically active
   2311..2352    +  CDS            V5 tag: epitope tag from simian virus 5
   2408..2632    +  polyA_signal   bGH poly(A) signal: bovine growth hormone polyadenylation signal
   2636..2657    +  promoter       SV40 promoter (fragment): SV40 enhancer and early promoter
   2678..3106    +  rep_origin     f1 ori (sequence partly withheld): f1 bacteriophage origin of replication; arrow indicates direction of (+) strand synthesis
   3120..3450    +  promoter       SV40 promoter: SV40 enhancer and early promoter
   3498..3545    +  promoter       EM7 promoter: synthetic bacterial promoter&nbsp
   3564..3962    +  CDS            BSD: blasticidin S deaminase; Aspergillus terreus BSD; confers resistance to blasticidin
   3963..3990    +  CDS            BleoR (fragment): antibiotic-binding protein; Sh ble from Streptoalloteichus hindustanus; confers resistance to bleomycin, phleomycin, and Zeocin™
   4000..4125    +  CDS            ble (fragment): BLE_KLEPN - Experimental evidence at protein level: Swiss-Prot protein existence level 1. Binding protein with a strong affinity to the bleomycin family of antibiotics. Binds to CL990; an antimitotic-antibiotic compound. From Klebsiella pneumoniae.
   4120..4241    +  polyA_signal   SV40 poly(A) signal: SV40 polyadenylation signal
   4314..4330    -  protein_bind   lac operator: The lac repressor binds to the lac operator to inhibit transcription in E. coli. This inhibition can be relieved by adding lactose or isopropyl-β-D-thiogalactopyranoside (IPTG). lac repressor encoded by lacI
   4338..4368    -  promoter       lac promoter: promoter for the E. coli lac operon
   4383..4404    -  protein_bind   CAP binding site: CAP binding activates transcription in the presence of cAMP. E. coli catabolite activator protein
   4417..4509    -  CDS            lacI (fragment): lac repressor; lacI; The lac repressor binds to the lac operator to inhibit transcription in E. coli. This inhibition can be relieved by adding lactose or isopropyl-β-D-thiogalactopyranoside (IPTG).
   4692..5280    -  rep_origin     ori: high-copy-number ColE1/pMB1/pBR322/pUC origin of replication
   5451..6311    -  CDS            AmpR: β-lactamase; bla; confers resistance to ampicillin, carbenicillin, and related antibiotics
   6312..6416    -  promoter       AmpR promoter: bla
>Addgene plasmid #40323 | JDS98 | depositor full sequence | sequence record 51991 | JDS98 sequence 6447 bps
GACGGATCGGGAGATCTCCCGATCCCCTATGGTCGACTCTCAGTACAATCTGCTCTGATGCCGCATAGTT
AAGCCAGTATCTGCTCCCTGCTTGTGTGTTGGAGGTCGCTGAGTAGTGCGCGAGCAAAATTTAAGCTACA
ACAAGGCAAGGCTTGACCGACAATTGCATGAAGAATCTGCTTAGGGTTAGGCGTTTTGCGCTGCTTCGCG
ATGTACGGGCCAGATATACGCGTTGACATTGATTATTGACTAGTTATTAATAGTAATCAATTACGGGGTC
ATTAGTTCATAGCCCATATATGGAGTTCCGCGTTACATAACTTACGGTAAATGGCCCGCCTGGCTGACCG
CCCAACGACCCCCGCCCATTGACGTCAATAATGACGTATGTTCCCATAGTAACGCCAATAGGGACTTTCC
ATTGACGTCAATGGGTGGACTATTTACGGTAAACTGCCCACTTGGCAGTACATCAAGTGTATCATATGCC
AAGTACGCCCCCTATTGACGTCAATGACGGTAAATGGCCCGCCTGGCATTATGCCCAGTACATGACCTTA
TGGGACTTTCCTACTTGGCAGTACATCTACGTATTAGTCATCGCTATTACCATGGTGATGCGGTTTTGGC
AGTACATCAATGGGCGTGGATAGCGGTTTGACTCACGGGGATTTCCAAGTCTCCACCCCATTGACGTCAA
TGGGAGTTTGTTTTGGCACCAAAATCAACGGGACTTTCCAAAATGTCGTAACAACTCCGCCCCATTGACG
CAAATGGGCGGTAGGCGTGTACGGTGGGAGGTCTATATAAGCAGAGCTCTCTGGCTAACTAGAGAACCCA
CTGCTTACTGGCTTATCGAAATTAATACGACTCACTATAGGGAGACCCAAGCTGGCTAGCACCATGGACT
ACAAAGACCATGACGGTGATTATAAAGATCATGACATCGATTACAAGGATGACGATGACAAGATGGCCCC
CAAGAAGAAGAGGAAGGTGGGCATTCACCGCGGGGTACCTATGGTGGACTTGAGGACACTCGGTTATTCG
CAACAGCAACAGGAGAAAATCAAGCCTAAGGTCAGGAGCACCGTCGCGCAACACCACGAGGCGCTTGTGG
GGCATGGCTTCACTCATGCGCATATTGTCGCGCTTTCACAGCACCCTGCGGCGCTTGGGACGGTGGCTGT
CAAATACCAAGATATGATTGCGGCCCTGCCCGAAGCCACGCACGAGGCAATTGTAGGGGTCGGTAAACAG
TGGTCGGGAGCGCGAGCACTTGAGGCGCTGCTGACTGTGGCGGGTGAGCTTAGGGGGCCTCCGCTCCAGC
TCGACACCGGGCAGCTGCTGAAGATCGCGAAGAGAGGGGGAGTAACAGCGGTAGAGGCAGTGCACGCCTG
GCGCAATGCGCTCACCGGGGCCCCCTTGAACAGAGACGATTAATGCGTCTCGCTGACACCCGAACAGGTG
GTCGCCATTGCTTCTAATGGGGGAGGACGGCCAGCCTTGGAGTCCATCGTAGCCCAATTGTCCAGGCCCG
ATCCCGCGTTGGCTGCGTTAACGAATGACCATCTGGTGGCGTTGGCATGTCTTGGTGGACGACCCGCGCT
CGATGCAGTCAAAAAGGGTCTGCCTCATGCTCCCGCATTGATCAAAAGAACCAACCGGCGGATTCCCGAG
AGAACTTCCCATCGAGTCGCGGGATCCCAACTAGTCAAAAGTGAACTGGAGGAGAAGAAATCTGAACTTC
GTCATAAATTGAAATATGTGCCTCATGAATATATTGAATTAATTGAAATTGCCAGAAATTCCACTCAGGA
TAGAATTCTTGAAATGAAGGTAATGGAATTTTTTATGAAAGTTTATGGATATAGAGGTAAACATTTGGGT
GGATCAAGGAAACCGGACGGAGCAATTTATACTGTCGGATCTCCTATTGATTACGGTGTGATCGTGGATA
CTAAAGCTTATAGCGGAGGTTATAATCTGCCAATTGGCCAAGCAGATGAAATGGAGCGATATGTCGAAGA
AAATCAAACACGAGACAAACATCTCAACCCTAATGAATGGTGGAAAGTCTATCCATCTTCTGTAACGGAA
TTTAAGTTTTTATTTGTGAGTGGTCACTTTAAAGGAAACTACAAAGCTCAGCTTACACGATTAAATCATA
TCACTAATTGTAATGGAGCTGTTCTTAGTGTAGAAGAGCTTTTAATTGGTGGAGAAATGATTAAAGCCGG
CACATTAACCTTAGAGGAAGTCAGACGGAAATTTAATAACGGCGAGATAAACTTTTAAGGGCCCTTCGAA
GGTAAGCCTATCCCTAACCCTCTCCTCGGTCTCGATTCTACGCGTACCGGTCATCATCACCATCACCATT
GAGTTTAAACCCGCTGATCAGCCTCGACTGTGCCTTCTAGTTGCCAGCCATCTGTTGTTTGCCCCTCCCC
CGTGCCTTCCTTGACCCTGGAAGGTGCCACTCCCACTGTCCTTTCCTAATAAAATGAGGAAATTGCATCG
CATTGTCTGAGTAGGTGTCATTCTATTCTGGGGGGTGGGGTGGGGCAGGACAGCAAGGGGGAGGATTGGG
AAGACAATAGCAGGCATGCTGGGGATGCGGTGGGCTCTATGGCTTCTGAGGCGGAAAGAACCAGCTGGGG
CTCTAGGGGGTATCCCC
[124 nt withheld, positions 2678-2801]
C
[32 nt withheld, positions 2803-2834]
CA
[57 nt withheld, positions 2837-2893]
A
[49 nt withheld, positions 2895-2943]
CCTTTGACGTTGGAGTCCACGTTCTTT
[37 nt withheld, positions 2971-3007]
ACCCTATCTCGGTCTATTCTTTTGATTTATAAGGGATTTTGGGGATTTCGGCCTATTGGTTAAAAAATGA
GCTGATTTAACAAAAATTTAACGCGAATTAATTCTGTGGAATGTGTGTCAGTTAGGGTGTGGAAAGTCCC
CAGGCTCCCCAGGCAGGCAGAAGTATGCAAAGCATGCATCTCAATTAGTCAGCAACCAGGTGTGGAAAGT
CCCCAGGCTCCCCAGCAGGCAGAAGTATGCAAAGCATGCATCTCAATTAGTCAGCAACCATAGTCCCGCC
CCTAACTCCGCCCATCCCGCCCCTAACTCCGCCCAGTTCCGCCCATTCTCCGCCCCATGGCTGACTAATT
TTTTTTATTTATGCAGAGGCCGAGGCCGCCTCTGCCTCTGAGCTATTCCAGAAGTAGTGAGGAGGCTTTT
TTGGAGGCCTAGGCTTTTGCAAAAAGCTCCCGGGAGCTTGTATATCCATTTTCGGATCTGATCAGCACGT
GTTGACAATTAATCATCGGCATAGTATATCGGCATAGTATAATACGACAAGGTGAGGAACTAAACCATGG
CCAAGCCTTTGTCTCAAGAAGAATCCACCCTCATTGAAAGAGCAACGGCTACAATCAACAGCATCCCCAT
CTCTGAAGACTACAGCGTCGCCAGCGCAGCTCTCTCTAGCGACGGCCGCATCTTCACTGGTGTCAATGTA
TATCATTTTACTGGGGGACCTTGTGCAGAACTCGTGGTGCTGGGCACTGCTGCTGCTGCGGCAGCTGGCA
ACCTGACTTGTATCGTCGCGATCGGAAATGAGAACAGGGGCATCTTGAGCCCCTGCGGACGGTGTCGACA
GGTGCTTCTCGATCTGCATCCTGGGATCAAAGCGATAGTGAAGGACAGTGATGGACAGCCGACGGCAGTT
GGGATTCGTGAATTGCTGCCCTCTGGTTATGTGTGGGAGGGCTAAGCACTTCGTGGCCGAGGAGCAGGAC
TGACACGTGCTACGAGATTTCGATTCCACCGCCGCCTTCTATGAAAGGTTGGGCTTCGGAATCGTTTTCC
GGGACGCCGGCTGGATGATCCTCCAGCGCGGGGATCTCATGCTGGAGTTCTTCGCCCACCCCAACTTGTT
TATTGCAGCTTATAATGGTTACAAATAAAGCAATAGCATCACAAATTTCACAAATAAAGCATTTTTTTCA
CTGCATTCTAGTTGTGGTTTGTCCAAACTCATCAATGTATCTTATCATGTCTGTATACCGTCGACCTCTA
GCTAGAGCTTGGCGTAATCATGGTCATAGCTGTTTCCTGTGTGAAATTGTTATCCGCTCACAATTCCACA
CAACATACGAGCCGGAAGCATAAAGTGTAAAGCCTGGGGTGCCTAATGAGTGAGCTAACTCACATTAATT
GCGTTGCGCTCACTGCCCGCTTTCCAGTCGGGAAACCTGTCGTGCCAGCTGCATTAATGAATCGGCCAAC
GCGCGGGGAGAGGCGGTTTGCGTATTGGGCGCTCTTCCGCTTCCTCGCTCACTGACTCGCTGCGCTCGGT
CGTTCGGCTGCGGCGAGCGGTATCAGCTCACTCAAAGGCGGTAATACGGTTATCCACAGAATCAGGGGAT
AACGCAGGAAAGAACATGTGAGCAAAAGGCCAGCAAAAGGCCAGGAACCGTAAAAAGGCCGCGTTGCTGG
CGTTTTTCCATAGGCTCCGCCCCCCTGACGAGCATCACAAAAATCGACGCTCAAGTCAGAGGTGGCGAAA
CCCGACAGGACTATAAAGATACCAGGCGTTTCCCCCTGGAAGCTCCCTCGTGCGCTCTCCTGTTCCGACC
CTGCCGCTTACCGGATACCTGTCCGCCTTTCTCCCTTCGGGAAGCGTGGCGCTTTCTCAATGCTCACGCT
GTAGGTATCTCAGTTCGGTGTAGGTCGTTCGCTCCAAGCTGGGCTGTGTGCACGAACCCCCCGTTCAGCC
CGACCGCTGCGCCTTATCCGGTAACTATCGTCTTGAGTCCAACCCGGTAAGACACGACTTATCGCCACTG
GCAGCAGCCACTGGTAACAGGATTAGCAGAGCGAGGTATGTAGGCGGTGCTACAGAGTTCTTGAAGTGGT
GGCCTAACTACGGCTACACTAGAAGGACAGTATTTGGTATCTGCGCTCTGCTGAAGCCAGTTACCTTCGG
AAAAAGAGTTGGTAGCTCTTGATCCGGCAAACAAACCACCGCTGGTAGCGGTGGTTTTTTTGTTTGCAAG
CAGCAGATTACGCGCAGAAAAAAAGGATCTCAAGAAGATCCTTTGATCTTTTCTACGGGGTCTGACGCTC
AGTGGAACGAAAACTCACGTTAAGGGATTTTGGTCATGAGATTATCAAAAAGGATCTTCACCTAGATCCT
TTTAAATTAAAAATGAAGTTTTAAATCAATCTAAAGTATATATGAGTAAACTTGGTCTGACAGTTACCAA
TGCTTAATCAGTGAGGCACCTATCTCAGCGATCTGTCTATTTCGTTCATCCATAGTTGCCTGACTCCCCG
TCGTGTAGATAACTACGATACGGGAGGGCTTACCATCTGGCCCCAGTGCTGCAATGATACCGCGAGACCC
ACGCTCACCGGCTCCAGATTTATCAGCAATAAACCAGCCAGCCGGAAGGGCCGAGCGCAGAAGTGGTCCT
GCAACTTTATCCGCCTCCATCCAGTCTATTAATTGTTGCCGGGAAGCTAGAGTAAGTAGTTCGCCAGTTA
ATAGTTTGCGCAACGTTGTTGCCATTGCTACAGGCATCGTGGTGTCACGCTCGTCGTTTGGTATGGCTTC
ATTCAGCTCCGGTTCCCAACGATCAAGGCGAGTTACATGATCCCCCATGTTGTGCAAAAAAGCGGTTAGC
TCCTTCGGTCCTCCGATCGTTGTCAGAAGTAAGTTGGCCGCAGTGTTATCACTCATGGTTATGGCAGCAC
TGCATAATTCTCTTACTGTCATGCCATCCGTAAGATGCTTTTCTGTGACTGGTGAGTACTCAACCAAGTC
ATTCTGAGAATAGTGTATGCGGCGACCGAGTTGCTCTTGCCCGGCGTCAATACGGGATAATACCGCGCCA
CATAGCAGAACTTTAAAAGTGCTCATCATTGGAAAACGTTCTTCGGGGCGAAAACTCTCAAGGATCTTAC
CGCTGTTGAGATCCAGTTCGATGTAACCCACTCGTGCACCCAACTGATCTTCAGCATCTTTTACTTTCAC
CAGCGTTTCTGGGTGAGCAAAAACAGGAAGGCAAAATGCCGCAAAAAAGGGAATAAGGGCGACACGGAAA
TGTTGAATACTCATACTCTTCCTTTTTCAATATTATTGAAGCATTTATCAGGGTTATTGTCTCATGAGCG
GATACATATTTGAATGTATTTAGAAAAATAAACAAATAGGGGTTCCGCGCACATTTCCCCGAAAAGTGCC
ACCTGACGTC
