>Addgene plasmid #40323 | JDS98 | addgene partial sequence | sequence record 53832 | JDS-TALEN-F 5'-TAGGGGTCGGTAAACAGTGG-3'
GCGGGTGAGCTTAGGGGGCCTCCGCTCCAGCTCGACACCGGGCAGCTGCTGAAGATCGCGAAGAGAGGGG
GAGTAACAGCGGTAGAGGCAGTGCACGCCTGGCGCAATGCGCTCACCGGGGCCCCCTTGAACAGAGACGA
TTAATGCGTCTCGCTGACACCCGAACAGGTGGTCGCCATTGCTTCTAATGGGGGAGGACGGCCAGCCTTG
GAGTCCATCGTAGCCCAATTGTCCAGGCCCGATCCCGCGTTGGCTGCGTTAACGAATGACCATCTGGTGG
CGTTGGCATGTCTTGGTGGACGACCCGCGCTCGATGCAGTCAAAAAGGGTCTGCCTCATGCTCCCGCATT
GATCAAAAGAACCAACCGGCGGATTCCCGAGAGAACTTCCCATCGAGTCGCGGGATCCCAACTAGTCAAA
AGTGAACTGGAGGAGAAGAAATCTGAACTTCGTCATAAATTGAAATATGTGCCTCATGAATATATTGAAT
TAATTGAAATTGCCAGAAATTCCACTCAGGATAGAATTCTTGAAATGAAGGTAATGGAATTTTTTATGAA
AGTTTATGGATATAGAGGTAAACATTTGGGTGGATCAAGGAAACCGGACGGAGCAATTTATACTGTCGGA
TCTCCTATTGATTACGGTGTGATCGTGGATACTAAAGCTTATAGCGGAGGTTATAATCTGCCAATTGGCC
AAGCAGATGAAATGGAGCGATATGTCGAAGAAAATCAAACACGAGACAAACATCTCAACCCTAATGAATG
GTGGAAAGTCTATCCATCTTCTGTAACGGAATTTAAGTTTTTATTTGTGAGTGGTC
